>Addgene plasmid #145376 | pET28b-6His-AcpS | addgene full sequence | sequence record 297106 | Addgene NGS Result
TAATACGACTCACTATAGGGGAATTGTGAGCGGATAACAATTCCCCTCTAGAAATAATTTTGTTTAACTT
TAAGAAGGAGATATACCATGGGCAGCAGCCATCATCATCATCATCACAGCAGCGGCCTGGTGCCGCGCGG
CAGCCATATGGCAATATTAGGTTTAGGCACGGATATTGTGGAGATCGCTCGCATCGAAGCGGTGATCGCC
CGATCCGGTGATCGCCTGGCACGCCGCGTATTAAGCGATAACGAATGGGCTATCTGGAAAACGCACCACC
AGCCGGTGCGTTTTCTGGCGAAGCGTTTTGCTGTGAAAGAAGCCGCAGCAAAAGCGTTTGGCACCGGGAT
CCGCAATGGTCTGGCGTTTAATCAATTTGAAGTATTCAATGATGAGCTCGGCAAACCACGGCTACGGCTA
TGGGGCGAGGCATTAAAACTGGCGGAAAAGCTGGGCGTTGCAAATATGCATGTAACGCTGGCAGATGAGC
GGCACTATGCTTGTGCCACGGTAATTATTGAAAGTTAACTCGAGCACCACCACCACCACCACTGAGATCC
GGCTGCTAACAAAGCCCGAAAGGAAGCTGAGTTGGCTGCTGCCACCGCTGAGCAATAACTAGCATAACCC
CTTGGGGCCTCTAAACGGGTCTTGAGGGGTTTTTTGCTGAAAGGAGGAACTATATCCGGATTGGCGAATG
GG
[124 nt withheld, positions 703-826]
C
[91 nt withheld, positions 828-918]
A
[49 nt withheld, positions 920-968]
CCTTTGACGTTGGAGTCCACGTTCTTT
[37 nt withheld, positions 996-1032]
ACCCTATCTCGGTCTATTCTTTTGATTTATAAGGGATTTTGCCGATTTCGGCCTATTGGTTAAAAAATGA
GCTGATTTAACAAAAATTTAACGCGAATTTTAACAAAATATTAACGCTTACAATTTAGGTGGCACTTTTC
GGGGAAATGTGCGCGGAACCCCTATTTGTTTATTTTTCTAAATACATTCAAATATGTATCCGCTCATGAA
TTAATTCTTAGAAAAACTCATCGAGCATCAAATGAAACTGCAATTTATTCATATCAGGATTATCAATACC
ATATTTTTGAAAAAGCCGTTTCTGTAATGAAGGAGAAAACTCACCGAGGCAGTTCCATAGGATGGCAAGA
TCCTGGTATCGGTCTGCGATTCCGACTCGTCCAACATCAATACAACCTATTAATTTCCCCTCGTCAAAAA
TAAGGTTATCAAGTGAGAAATCACCATGAGTGACGACTGAATCCGGTGAGAATGGCAAAAGTTTATGCAT
TTCTTTCCAGACTTGTTCAACAGGCCAGCCATTACGCTCGTCATCAAAATCACTCGCATCAACCAAACCG
TTATTCATTCGTGATTGCGCCTGAGCGAGACGAAATACGCGATCGCTGTTAAAAGGACAATTACAAACAG
GAATCGAATGCAACCGGCGCAGGAACACTGCCAGCGCATCAACAATATTTTCACCTGAATCAGGATATTC
TTCTAATACCTGGAATGCTGTTTTCCCGGGGATCGCAGTGGTGAGTAACCATGCATCATCAGGAGTACGG
ATAAAATGCTTGATGGTCGGAAGAGGCATAAATTCCGTCAGCCAGTTTAGTCTGACCATCTCATCTGTAA
CATCATTGGCAACGCTACCTTTGCCATGTTTCAGAAACAACTCTGGCGCATCGGGCTTCCCATACAATCG
ATAGATTGTCGCACCTGATTGCCCGACATTATCGCGAGCCCATTTATACCCATATAAATCAGCATCCATG
TTGGAATTTAATCGCGGCCTAGAGCAAGACGTTTCCCGTTGAATATGGCTCATAACACCCCTTGTATTAC
TGTTTATGTAAGCAGACAGTTTTATTGTTCATGACCAAAATCCCTTAACGTGAGTTTTCGTTCCACTGAG
CGTCAGACCCCGTAGAAAAGATCAAAGGATCTTCTTGAGATCCTTTTTTTCTGCGCGTAATCTGCTGCTT
GCAAACAAAAAAACCACCGCTACCAGCGGTGGTTTGTTTGCCGGATCAAGAGCTACCAACTCTTTTTCCG
AAGGTAACTGGCTTCAGCAGAGCGCAGATACCAAATACTGTCCTTCTAGTGTAGCCGTAGTTAGGCCACC
ACTTCAAGAACTCTGTAGCACCGCCTACATACCTCGCTCTGCTAATCCTGTTACCAGTGGCTGCTGCCAG
TGGCGATAAGTCGTGTCTTACCGGGTTGGACTCAAGACGATAGTTACCGGATAAGGCGCAGCGGTCGGGC
TGAACGGGGGGTTCGTGCACACAGCCCAGCTTGGAGCGAACGACCTACACCGAACTGAGATACCTACAGC
GTGAGCTATGAGAAAGCGCCACGCTTCCCGAAGGGAGAAAGGCGGACAGGTATCCGGTAAGCGGCAGGGT
CGGAACAGGAGAGCGCACGAGGGAGCTTCCAGGGGGAAACGCCTGGTATCTTTATAGTCCTGTCGGGTTT
CGCCACCTCTGACTTGAGCGTCGATTTTTGTGATGCTCGTCAGGGGGGCGGAGCCTATGGAAAAACGCCA
GCAACGCGGCCTTTTTACGGTTCCTGGCCTTTTGCTGGCCTTTTGCTCACATGTTCTTTCCTGCGTTATC
CCCTGATTCTGTGGATAACCGTATTACCGCCTTTGAGTGAGCTGATACCGCTCGCCGCAGCCGAACGACC
GAGCGCAGCGAGTCAGTGAGCGAGGAAGCGGAAGAGCGCCTGATGCGGTATTTTCTCCTTACGCATCTGT
GCGGTATTTCACACCGCAATGGTGCACTCTCAGTACAATCTGCTCTGATGCCGCATAGTTAAGCCAGTAT
ACACTCCGCTATCGCTACGTGACTGGGTCATGGCTGCGCCCCGACACCCGCCAACACCCGCTGACGCGCC
CTGACGGGCTTGTCTGCTCCCGGCATCCGCTTACAGACAAGCTGTGACCGTCTCCGGGAGCTGCATGTGT
CAGAGGTTTTCACCGTCATCACCGAAACGCGCGAGGCAGCTGCGGTAAAGCTCATCAGCGTGGTCGTGAA
GCGATTCACAGATGTCTGCCTGTTCATCCGCGTCCAGCTCGTTGAGTTTCTCCAGAAGCGTTAATGTCTG
GCTTCTGATAAAGCGGGCCATGTTAAGGGCGGTTTTTTCCTGTTTGGTCACTGATGCCTCCGTGTAAGGG
GGATTTCTGTTCATGGGGGTAATGATACCGATGAAACGAGAGAGGATGCTCACGATACGGGTTACTGATG
ATGAACATGCCCGGTTACTGGAACGTTGTGAGGGTAAACAACTGGCGGTATGGATGCGGCGGGACCAGAG
AAAAATCACTCAGGGTCAATGCCAGCGCTTCGTTAATACAGATGTAGGTGTTCCACAGGGTAGCCAGCAG
CATCCTGCGATGCAGATCCGGAACATAATGGTGCAGGGCGCTGACTTCCGCGTTTCCAGACTTTACGAAA
CACGGAAACCGAAGACCATTCATGTTGTTGCTCAGGTCGCAGACGTTTTGCAGCAGCAGTCGCTTCACGT
TCGCTCGCGTATCGGTGATTCATTCTGCTAACCAGTAAGGCAACCCCGCCAGCCTAGCCGGGTCCTCAAC
GACAGGAGCACGATCATGCGCACCCGTGGGGCCGCCATGCCGGCGATAATGGCCTGCTTCTCGCCGAAAC
GTTTGGTGGCGGGACCAGTGACGAAGGCTTGAGCGAGGGCGTGCAAGATTCCGAATACCGCAAGCGACAG
GCCGATCATCGTCGCGCTCCAGCGAAAGCGGTCCTCGCCGAAAATGACCCAGAGCGCTGCCGGCACCTGT
CCTACGAGTTGCATGATAAAGAAGACAGTCATAAGTGCGGCGACGATAGTCATGCCCCGCGCCCACCGGA
AGGAGCTGACTGGGTTGAAGGCTCTCAAGGGCATCGGTCGAGATCCCGGTGCCTAATGAGTGAGCTAACT
TACATTAATTGCGTTGCGCTCACTGCCCGCTTTCCAGTCGGGAAACCTGTCGTGCCAGCTGCATTAATGA
ATCGGCCAACGCGCGGGGAGAGGCGGTTTGCGTATTGGGCGCCAGGGTGGTTTTTCTTTTCACCAGTGAG
ACGGGCAACAGCTGATTGCCCTTCACCGCCTGGCCCTGAGAGAGTTGCAGCAAGCGGTCCACGCTGGTTT
GCCCCAGCAGGCGAAAATCCTGTTTGATGGTGGTTAACGGCGGGATATAACATGAGCTGTCTTCGGTATC
GTCGTATCCCACTACCGAGATATCCGCACCAACGCGCAGCCCGGACTCGGTAATGGCGCGCATTGCGCCC
AGCGCCATCTGATCGTTGGCAACCAGCATCGCAGTGGGAACGATGCCCTCATTCAGCATTTGCATGGTTT
GTTGAAAACCGGACATGGCACTCCAGTCGCCTTCCCGTTCCGCTATCGGCTGAATTTGATTGCGAGTGAG
ATATTTATGCCAGCCAGCCAGACGCAGACGCGCCGAGACAGAACTTAATGGGCCCGCTAACAGCGCGATT
TGCTGGTGACCCAATGCGACCAGATGCTCCACGCCCAGTCGCGTACCGTCTTCATGGGAGAAAATAATAC
TGTTGATGGGTGTCTGGTCAGAGACATCAAGAAATAACGCCGGAACATTAGTGCAGGCAGCTTCCACAGC
AATGGCATCCTGGTCATCCAGCGGATAGTTAATGATCAGCCCACTGACGCGTTGCGCGAGAAGATTGTGC
ACCGCCGCTTTACAGGCTTCGACGCCGCTTCGTTCTACCATCGACACCACCACGCTGGCACCCAGTTGAT
CGGCGCGAGATTTAATCGCCGCGACAATTTGCGACGGCGCGTGCAGGGCCAGACTGGAGGTGGCAACGCC
AATCAGCAACGACTGTTTGCCCGCCAGTTGTTGTGCCACGCGGTTGGGAATGTAATTCAGCTCCGCCATC
GCCGCTTCCACTTTTTCCCGCGTTTTCGCAGAAACGTGGCTGGCCTGGTTCACCACGCGGGAAACGGTCT
GATAAGAGACACCGGCATACTCTGCGACATCGTATAACGTTACTGGTTTCACATTCACCACCCTGAATTG
ACTCTCTTCCGGGCGCTATCATGCCATACCGCGAAAGGTTTTGCGCCATTCGATGGTGTCCGGGATCTCG
ACGCTCTCCCTTATGCGACTCCTGCATTAGGAAGCAGCCCAGTAGTAGGTTGAGGCCGTTGAGCACCGCC
GCCGCAAGGAATGGTGCATGCAAGGAGATGGCGCCCAACAGTCCCCCGGCCACGGGGCCTGCCACCATAC
CCACGCCGAAACAAGCGCTCATGAGCCCGAAGTGGCGAGCCCGATCTTCCCCATCGGTGATGTCGGCGAT
ATAGGCGCCAGCAACCGCACCTGTGGCGCCGGTGATGCCGGCCACGATGCGTCCGGCGTAGAGGATCGAG
ATCTCGATCCCGCGAAAT
Features (pLannotate 1.2.2; 21 found; start..end, strand, type, name):
      1..19      +  promoter       T7 promoter: promoter for bacteriophage T7 RNA polymerase
     20..44      +  protein_bind   lac operator: The lac repressor binds to the lac operator to inhibit transcription in E. coli. This inhibition can be relieved by adding lactose or isopropyl-β-D-thiogalactopyranoside (IPTG). lac repressor encoded by lacI
     59..81      +  RBS            RBS: efficient ribosome binding site from bacteriophage T7 gene 10 (Olins and Rangwala, 1989)
    100..116     +  CDS            capTEV™ (fragment): composite tag for in vivo biotinylation, TEV protease cleavage, and 6xHis tagging
    127..144     +  CDS            thrombin site: thrombin recognition and cleavage site
    148..525     +  CDS            acpS: ACPS_ECOLI - Also known as dpj. Experimental evidence at protein level: Swiss-Prot protein existence level 1. Transfers the 4'-phosphopantetheine moiety from coenzyme A to the 'Ser-36' of acyl-carrier-protein. From Escherichia coli (strain K12).
    535..552     +  CDS            9xHis (fragment): 9xHis affinity tag
    562..611     +  CDS            SET1 (fragment): solubility-enhancement tag derived from T7 phage gene 10B
    619..666     +  terminator     T7 terminator: transcription terminator for bacteriophage T7 RNA polymerase
    703..1131    +  rep_origin     f1 ori (sequence partly withheld): f1 bacteriophage origin of replication; arrow indicates direction of (+) strand synthesis
   1184..1241    +  promoter       AmpR promoter (fragment): bla
   1250..2065    -  CDS            KanR: aminoglycoside phosphotransferase; aph(3')-Ia; confers resistance to kanamycin in bacteria or G418 (Geneticin®) in eukaryotes
   2187..2775    +  rep_origin     ori: high-copy-number ColE1/pMB1/pBR322/pUC origin of replication
   2961..3100    -  misc_feature   bom: basis of mobility region from pBR322
   3202..3393    -  CDS            rop: Rop protein, which maintains plasmids at low copy number; rop
   3410..3790    +  CDS            YPB1_ECOLX: Protein predicted: Swiss-Prot protein existence level 4. From Escherichia coli.
   3862..4153    -  CDS            TcR (fragment): tetracycline efflux protein; tet; confers resistance to tetracycline
   4168..4189    -  protein_bind   CAP binding site: CAP binding activates transcription in the presence of cAMP. E. coli catabolite activator protein
   4202..5284    -  CDS            lacI: lac repressor; lacI; The lac repressor binds to the lac operator to inhibit transcription in E. coli. This inhibition can be relieved by adding lactose or isopropyl-β-D-thiogalactopyranoside (IPTG).
   5285..5362    -  promoter       lacI promoter: lacI
   5370..5649    -  CDS            TcR (fragment): tetracycline efflux protein; tet; confers resistance to tetracycline
