[The description below was written by a language model from this plasmid's Addgene catalogue record and pLannotate feature annotations shown in this document.]
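Description:
pET28b-6His-AcpS is a bacterial expression plasmid built on the pET28b backbone for producing the Escherichia coli holo-acyl-carrier-protein synthase AcpS. This enzyme transfers the 4'-phosphopantetheine group from coenzyme A onto a conserved serine of acyl carrier protein. The roughly 380 bp acpS coding sequence was inserted between the NdeI and XhoI sites, which places it in frame behind the backbone-encoded N-terminal 6xHis tag and thrombin cleavage site. The tag allows metal-affinity purification, and the thrombin site allows the tag to be removed afterwards. A second His-tag fragment is annotated just downstream of the insert, as is usual for pET28. The record does not say whether it is translated, and the catalogue lists only the N-terminal tag. The catalogue's Entrez link points to acpP (the carrier protein), whereas the insert name and the sequence annotation both identify the gene as acpS.

Expression is driven by a T7 promoter with an adjacent lac operator and the T7 gene 10 ribosome binding site, and it ends at the T7 terminator. The plasmid also carries lacI, so transcription stays repressed until IPTG is added in a host that supplies T7 RNA polymerase. Selection is by kanamycin resistance (aph(3')-Ia). Replication relies on a pBR322-type origin with rop and bom, consistent with the low copy number listed, and an f1 origin is also present. The short TcR and other backbone fragments in the annotation are pBR322-derived remnants with no functional role. The associated publication concerns peptide tags for epitope-targeted enzymatic functionalization of yeast proteins, which suggests the purified recombinant AcpS serves as a labelling enzyme in that work.
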