Addgene plasmid #145376: pET28b-6His-AcpS
Purpose: Expression of E. coli AcpS
Depositing lab: Robert Tomko. Depositing organization: Florida State University, Tallahassee. Publication: A suite of PCR-based peptide tagging plasmids to permit epitope-targeted enzymatic functionalization of yeast proteins. Nemec AA, Tomko RJ Jr. Yeast. 2020 May 13. doi: 10.1002/yea.3471. PubMed 32401365.
Backbone
  Vector backbone: pET28b
  Vector type: Bacterial Expression
Growth in bacteria
  Bacterial resistance: Kanamycin, 50 μg/mL
  Growth temperature: 37°C
  Growth strain: DH5alpha
  Copy number: Low Copy
Gene/Insert
  Gene/Insert name: AcpS
  Species: E. coli
  Insert size (bp): 381
  Entrez Gene: acpP (a.k.a. b1094, ECK1080)
  Tag / fusion protein: 6-His (N terminal on backbone)
  Cloning method: Restriction Enzyme; 5′ cloning site NdeI (not destroyed); 3′ cloning site XhoI (not destroyed)
  Sequencing primers: 5′ TAATACGACTCACTATAGGG; 3′ GCTAGTTATTGCTCAGCGG
Terms and licenses: Academic/Nonprofit Terms; Industry Terms
How to cite: pET28b-6His-AcpS was a gift from Robert Tomko (Addgene plasmid # 145376 ; http://n2t.net/addgene:145376 ; RRID:Addgene_145376)
